Addgene plasmid #238541: lenti_Pemax_t2a_GFP-Kash
Purpose: Lentiviral expression of Pemax editor with T2A to GFP KASH
Depositing lab: Jonathan Weissman. Depositing organization: Whitehead Institute for Biomedical Research. Publication: High-resolution spatial mapping of cell state and lineage dynamics in vivo with PEtracer. Koblan LW, Yost KE, Zheng P, Colgan WN, Jones MG, Yang D, Kumar A, Sandhu J, Schnell A, Sun D, Ergen C, Saunders RA, Zhuang X, Allen WE, Yosef N, Weissman JS. Science. 2025 Jul 24:eadx3800. doi: 10.1126/science.adx3800. PubMed 40705858.
Backbone
  Vector backbone: n.a.
  Vector type: Mammalian Expression, Lentiviral
Growth in bacteria
  Bacterial resistance: Ampicillin, 100 μg/mL
  Growth temperature: 30°C
  Growth strain: NEB Stable
  Copy number: High Copy
Gene/Insert
  Gene/Insert name: Pemax-T2A-GFP
  Species: Other
  Cloning method: Gibson Cloning
Terms and licenses: Academic/Nonprofit Terms; Industry Terms: Not Available to Industry
How to cite: lenti_Pemax_t2a_GFP-Kash was a gift from Jonathan Weissman (Addgene plasmid # 238541 ; http://n2t.net/addgene:238541 ; RRID:Addgene_238541)
