[The description below was written by a language model from this plasmid's Addgene catalogue record and pLannotate feature annotations shown in this document.]
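Description:
lenti_Pemax_t2a_GFP-Kash is a roughly 16 kb third-generation-style, self-inactivating HIV-1 lentiviral transfer plasmid for delivering the PEmax prime editor to mammalian cells together with a nuclear-envelope-targeted green fluorescent marker. The parental backbone is not named in the record. In bacteria it is maintained through a high-copy ColE1/pUC-type origin and selected with ampicillin (AmpR). An f1 origin is also present. Outside the viral region sits an SV40/EM7-driven BleoR cassette with an SV40 poly(A) signal, which could confer Zeocin resistance on transfected cells or bacteria but would not be packaged into virus.

Viral genomic RNA is transcribed from a CMV enhancer/promoter fused to a truncated 5' LTR. It carries the Ψ packaging signal with a gag fragment, the RRE for Rev-dependent nuclear export, the cPPT/CTS, a WPRE to boost transcript stability and expression, and a ΔU3 3' LTR followed by a bGH poly(A) signal.

Within the provirus, an EF-1α core promoter drives a single open reading frame. The annotation tool labels its first part as a dCas9 fragment and its second as a Moloney murine leukemia virus gag-pol fragment. Given the stated insert, these correspond to the Cas9-derived and reverse transcriptase portions of PEmax rather than a truly dead Cas9 or a viral integrase. According to the record, a T2A peptide separates the editor from EGFP, although it is not annotated in the table. EGFP is fused to a SYNE3 fragment, which provides the KASH domain that anchors the fluorophore at the nuclear envelope. This gives a nuclear-localised readout of transduced, editor-expressing cells. The associated publication concerns prime-editing-based lineage tracing with spatial mapping in vivo, and this construct supplies the editor for that system.
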