Features (pLannotate 1.2.2; 33 found; start..end, strand, type, name):
      1..380     +  enhancer       CMV enhancer: human cytomegalovirus immediate early enhancer
    381..580     +  promoter       CMV promoter: human cytomegalovirus (CMV) immediate early promoter
    598..778     +  LTR            5' LTR (truncated): truncated 5' long terminal repeat (LTR) from HIV-1
    825..950     +  misc_feature   HIV-1 Ψ: packaging signal of human immunodeficiency virus type 1
    934..1297    +  CDS            HIV-1 gag (fragment): gag protein from human immunodeficiency virus 1; gag
   1443..1676    +  misc_feature   RRE: The Rev response element (RRE) of HIV-1 allows for Rev-dependent mRNA export from the nucleus to the cytoplasm.
   2053..2153    +  CDS            Rev (fragment): human immunodeficiency virus 1 (HIV-1) Rev protein; rev; enhances nuclear export of unspliced and incompletely spliced viral mRNAs
   2203..2320    +  misc_feature   cPPT/CTS: central polypurine tract and central termination sequence of HIV-1
   3047..3065    +  CDS            small t antigen (fragment): SV40 (simian virus 40) small t antigen
   3091..3302    +  promoter       EF-1α core promoter: core promoter for human elongation factor EF-1α
   3384..7485    +  CDS            dCas9 (fragment): catalytically dead mutant of the Cas9 endonuclease from the Streptococcus pyogenes Type II CRISPR/Cas system RNA-guided DNA-binding protein that lacks endonuclease activity due to the D10A mutation in the RuvC catalytic domain and the N863A mutation in the HNH catalytic domain
   7587..9617    +  CDS            gag-pol (fragment): POL_MLVMS - Experimental evidence at protein level: Swiss-Prot protein existence level 1. [Integrase]: Catalyzes viral DNA integration into the host chromosome, by performing a series of DNA cutting and joining reactions. This enzyme activity takes place after virion entry into a cell and reverse transcription of the RNA genome in dsDNA. The first step in the integration process is 3' processing. This step requires a complex comprising the viral genome, matrix protein and integrase. This complex is called the pre-integration complex (PIC). The integrase protein removes 2 nucleotides from each
   9786..10502   +  CDS            EGFP: EGFP is a basic (constitutively fluorescent) green fluorescent protein published in 1996, derived from Aequorea victoria. It is reported to be a rapidly-maturing weak dimer with moderate acid sensitivity.
  10614..10790   +  CDS            SYNE3 (fragment): SYNE3_HUMAN - Also known as C14orf139 From Homo sapiens (Human).
  10812..11400   +  misc_feature   WPRE: woodchuck hepatitis virus posttranscriptional regulatory element
  11451..11470   +  misc_feature   cPPT/CTS (fragment): central polypurine tract and central termination sequence of HIV-1
  11472..11705   +  LTR            3' LTR (ΔU3): self-inactivating 3' long terminal repeat (LTR) from HIV-1
  11737..11961   +  polyA_signal   bGH poly(A) signal: bovine growth hormone polyadenylation signal
  11965..11986   +  promoter       SV40 promoter (fragment): SV40 enhancer and early promoter
  12007..12435   +  rep_origin     f1 ori (sequence partly withheld): f1 bacteriophage origin of replication; arrow indicates direction of (+) strand synthesis
  12449..12778   +  promoter       SV40 promoter: SV40 enhancer and early promoter
  12826..12873   +  promoter       EM7 promoter: synthetic bacterial promoter&nbsp
  12892..13266   +  CDS            BleoR: antibiotic-binding protein; Sh ble from Streptoalloteichus hindustanus; confers resistance to bleomycin, phleomycin, and Zeocin™
  13276..13401   +  CDS            ble (fragment): BLE_KLEPN - Experimental evidence at protein level: Swiss-Prot protein existence level 1. Binding protein with a strong affinity to the bleomycin family of antibiotics. Binds to CL990; an antimitotic-antibiotic compound. From Klebsiella pneumoniae.
  13396..13517   +  polyA_signal   SV40 poly(A) signal: SV40 polyadenylation signal
  13588..13610   -  protein_bind   lac operator (fragment): The lac repressor binds to the lac operator to inhibit transcription in E. coli. This inhibition can be relieved by adding lactose or isopropyl-β-D-thiogalactopyranoside (IPTG). lac repressor encoded by lacI
  13614..13644   -  promoter       lac promoter: promoter for the E. coli lac operon
  13659..13680   -  protein_bind   CAP binding site: CAP binding activates transcription in the presence of cAMP. E. coli catabolite activator protein
  13693..13785   -  CDS            lacI (fragment): lac repressor; lacI; The lac repressor binds to the lac operator to inhibit transcription in E. coli. This inhibition can be relieved by adding lactose or isopropyl-β-D-thiogalactopyranoside (IPTG).
  13968..14556   -  rep_origin     ori: high-copy-number ColE1/pMB1/pBR322/pUC origin of replication
  14727..15587   -  CDS            AmpR: β-lactamase; bla; confers resistance to ampicillin, carbenicillin, and related antibiotics
  15588..15692   -  promoter       AmpR promoter: bla
  15751..15803   -  misc_feature   bom (fragment): basis of mobility region from pBR322
>Addgene plasmid #238541 | lenti_Pemax_t2a_GFP-Kash | addgene full sequence | sequence record 472761 | Addgene NGS Result
GACATTGATTATTGACTAGTTATTAATAGTAATCAATTACGGGGTCATTAGTTCATAGCCCATATATGGA
GTTCCGCGTTACATAACTTACGGTAAATGGCCCGCCTGGCTGACCGCCCAACGACCCCCGCCCATTGACG
TCAATAATGACGTATGTTCCCATAGTAACGCCAATAGGGACTTTCCATTGACGTCAATGGGTGGAGTATT
TACGGTAAACTGCCCACTTGGCAGTACATCAAGTGTATCATATGCCAAGTACGCCCCCTATTGACGTCAA
TGACGGTAAATGGCCCGCCTGGCATTATGCCCAGTACATGACCTTATGGGACTTTCCTACTTGGCAGTAC
ATCTACGTATTAGTCATCGCTATTACCATGGTGATGCGGTTTTGGCAGTACATCAATGGGCGTGGATAGC
GGTTTGACTCACGGGGATTTCCAAGTCTCCACCCCATTGACGTCAATGGGAGTTTGTTTTGGCACCAAAA
TCAACGGGACTTTCCAAAATGTCGTAACAACTCCGCCCCATTGACGCAAATGGGCGGTAGGCGTGTACGG
TGGGAGGTCTATATAAGCAGCGCGTTTTGCCTGTACTGGGTCTCTCTGGTTAGACCAGATCTGAGCCTGG
GAGCTCTCTGGCTAACTAGGGAACCCACTGCTTAAGCCTCAATAAAGCTTGCCTTGAGTGCTTCAAGTAG
TGTGTGCCCGTCTGTTGTGTGACTCTGGTAACTAGAGATCCCTCAGACCCTTTTAGTCAGTGTGGAAAAT
CTCTAGCAGTGGCGCCCGAACAGGGACTTGAAAGCGAAAGGGAAACCAGAGGAGCTCTCTCGACGCAGGA
CTCGGCTTGCTGAAGCGCGCACGGCAAGAGGCGAGGGGCGGCGACTGGTGAGTACGCCAAAAATTTTGAC
TAGCGGAGGCTAGAAGGAGAGAGATGGGTGCGAGAGCGTCAGTATTAAGCGGGGGAGAATTAGATCGCGA
TGGGAAAAAATTCGGTTAAGGCCAGGGGGAAAGAAAAAATATAAATTAAAACATATAGTATGGGCAAGCA
GGGAGCTAGAACGATTCGCAGTTAATCCTGGCCTGTTAGAAACATCAGAAGGCTGTAGACAAATACTGGG
ACAGCTACAACCATCCCTTCAGACAGGATCAGAAGAACTTAGATCATTATATAATACAGTAGCAACCCTC
TATTGTGTGCATCAAAGGATAGAGATAAAAGACACCAAGGAAGCTTTAGACAAGATAGAGGAAGAGCAAA
ACAAAAGTAAGACCACCGCACAGCAAGCGGCCGCTGATCTTCAGACCTGGAGGAGGAGATATGAGGGACA
ATTGGAGAAGTGAATTATATAAATATAAAGTAGTAAAAATTGAACCATTAGGAGTAGCACCCACCAAGGC
AAAGAGAAGAGTGGTGCAGAGAGAAAAAAGAGCAGTGGGAATAGGAGCTTTGTTCCTTGGGTTCTTGGGA
GCAGCAGGAAGCACTATGGGCGCAGCGTCAATGACGCTGACGGTACAGGCCAGACAATTATTGTCTGGTA
TAGTGCAGCAGCAGAACAATTTGCTGAGGGCTATTGAGGCGCAACAGCATCTGTTGCAACTCACAGTCTG
GGGCATCAAGCAGCTCCAGGCAAGAATCCTGGCTGTGGAAAGATACCTAAAGGATCAACAGCTCCTGGGG
ATTTGGGGTTGCTCTGGAAAACTCATTTGCACCACTGCTGTGCCTTGGAATGCTAGTTGGAGTAATAAAT
CTCTGGAACAGATTTGGAATCACACGACCTGGATGGAGTGGGACAGAGAAATTAACAATTACACAAGCTT
AATACACTCCTTAATTGAAGAATCGCAAAACCAGCAAGAAAAGAATGAACAAGAATTATTGGAATTAGAT
AAATGGGCAAGTTTGTGGAATTGGTTTAACATAACAAATTGGCTGTGGTATATAAAATTATTCATAATGA
TAGTAGGAGGCTTGGTAGGTTTAAGAATAGTTTTTGCTGTACTTTCTATAGTGAATAGAGTTAGGCAGGG
ATATTCACCATTATCGTTTCAGACCCACCTCCCAACCCCGAGGGGACCCGACAGGCCCGAAGGAATAGAA
GAAGAAGGTGGAGAGAGAGACAGAGACAGATCCATTCGATTAGTGAACGGATCGGCACTGCGTGCGCCAA
TTCTGCAGACAAATGGCAGTATTCATCCACAATTTTAAAAGAAAAGGGGGGATTGGGGGGTACAGTGCAG
GGGAAAGAATAGTAGACATAATAGCAACAGACATACAAACTAAAGAATTACAAAAACAAATTACAAAAAT
TCAAAATTTTCGGGTTTATTACAGGGACAGCAGAGATCCAGTTTGGTTAATTAAGGTACCCGGGAGGTGG
TCCCTGCAGTTACGCCAATGATAACCCCCGCCAGAAAAATCTTAGTAGCCTTCCCTTTTTGTTTTCCGTG
CCCCAACTCGGCGGATTGACTCGGCCCCTTCCGGAAACACCCGAATCAACTTCTAGTCAAATTATTGTTC
ACGCCGCAATGACCCACCCCTGGCCCGCGTCTGTGGAACTGACCCCTGGTGTACAGGAGAGTTCGCTGCT
GAAAGTGGTCCCAAAGGGGTACTAGTTTTTAAGCTCCCAACTCCCCCTCCCCCAGCGTCTGGAGGATTCC
ACACCCTCGCACCGCAGGGGCGAGGAAGTGGGCGGAGTCCGGTTTTGGCGCCAGCCGCTGAGGCTGCCAA
GCAGAAAAGCCACCGCTGAGGAGACTCCGGTCACTGTCCTCGCCCCGCCTCCCCCTTCCCTCCCCTTGGG
GACCACCGGGCGCCACGCCGCGAACGGTAAGTGCCGCGGTCGTCGGCGCCTCCGCCCTCCCCCTAGGGCC
CCAATTCCCAGCGGGCGCGGCGCGCGGCCCCTCCCCCCGCCGGGCGCGCGCCCGCTGCCCCGCCCTTCGT
GGCCGCCCGGCGTGGGCGGTGCCACCCCTCCCCCCGGCGGCCCCGCGCGCAGCTCCCGGCTCCCTCCCCC
TTCGGATGTGGCTTGAGCTGTAGGCGCGGAGGCTAGCTAGGTCTTGAAAGGAGTGGGAATTGGCTCCGGT
GCCCGTCAGTGGGCAGAGCGCACATCGCCCACAGTCCCCGAGAAGTTGGGGGGAGGGGTCGGCAATTGAT
CCGGTGCCTAGAGAAGGTGGCGCGGGGTAAACTGGGAAAGTGATGTCGTGTACTGGCTCCGCCTTTTTCC
CGAGGGTGGGGGAGAACCGTATATAAGTGCAGTAGTCGCCGTGAACGTTCTTTTTCGCAACGGGTTTGCC
GCCAGAACACAGGACCGGTTCTAGAGCGCTGCCACCATGAAACGGACAGCCGACGGAAGCGAGTTCGAGT
CACCAAAGAAGAAGCGGAAAGTCGACAAGAAGTACAGCATCGGCCTGGACATCGGCACCAACTCTGTGGG
CTGGGCCGTGATCACCGACGAGTACAAGGTGCCCAGCAAGAAATTCAAGGTGCTGGGCAACACCGACCGG
CACAGCATCAAGAAGAACCTGATCGGAGCCCTGCTGTTCGACAGCGGCGAAACAGCCGAGGCCACCCGGC
TGAAGAGAACCGCCAGAAGAAGATACACCAGACGGAAGAACCGGATCTGCTATCTGCAAGAGATCTTCAG
CAACGAGATGGCCAAGGTGGACGACAGCTTCTTCCACAGACTGGAAGAGTCCTTCCTGGTGGAAGAGGAT
AAGAAGCACGAGCGGCACCCCATCTTCGGCAACATCGTGGACGAGGTGGCCTACCACGAGAAGTACCCCA
CCATCTACCACCTGAGAAAGAAACTGGTGGACAGCACCGACAAGGCCGACCTGCGGCTGATCTATCTGGC
CCTGGCCCACATGATCAAGTTCCGGGGCCACTTCCTGATCGAGGGCGACCTGAACCCCGACAACAGCGAC
GTGGACAAGCTGTTCATCCAGCTGGTGCAGACCTACAACCAGCTGTTCGAGGAAAACCCCATCAACGCCA
GCGGCGTGGACGCCAAGGCCATCCTGTCTGCCAGACTGAGCAAGAGCAGAAAGCTGGAAAATCTGATCGC
CCAGCTGCCCGGCGAGAAGAAGAATGGCCTGTTCGGAAACCTGATTGCCCTGAGCCTGGGCCTGACCCCC
AACTTCAAGAGCAACTTCGACCTGGCCGAGGATGCCAAACTGCAGCTGAGCAAGGACACCTACGACGACG
ACCTGGACAACCTGCTGGCCCAGATCGGCGACCAGTACGCCGACCTGTTTCTGGCCGCCAAGAACCTGTC
CGACGCCATCCTGCTGAGCGACATCCTGAGAGTGAACACCGAGATCACCAAGGCCCCCCTGAGCGCCTCT
ATGATCAAGAGATACGACGAGCACCACCAGGACCTGACCCTGCTGAAAGCTCTCGTGCGGCAGCAGCTGC
CTGAGAAGTACAAAGAGATTTTCTTCGACCAGAGCAAGAACGGCTACGCCGGCTACATTGACGGCGGAGC
CAGCCAGGAAGAGTTCTACAAGTTCATCAAGCCCATCCTGGAAAAGATGGACGGCACCGAGGAACTGCTC
GTGAAGCTGAAGAGAGAGGACCTGCTGCGGAAGCAGCGGACCTTCGACAACGGCAGCATCCCCCACCAGA
TCCACCTGGGAGAGCTGCACGCCATTCTGCGGCGGCAGGAAGATTTTTACCCATTCCTGAAGGACAACCG
GGAAAAGATCGAGAAGATCCTGACCTTCCGCATCCCCTACTACGTGGGCCCTCTGGCCAGGGGAAACAGC
AGATTCGCCTGGATGACCAGAAAGAGCGAGGAAACCATCACCCCCTGGAACTTCGAGGAAGTGGTGGACA
AGGGCGCTTCCGCCCAGAGCTTCATCGAGCGGATGACCAACTTCGATAAGAACCTGCCCAACGAGAAGGT
GCTGCCCAAGCACAGCCTGCTGTACGAGTACTTCACCGTGTATAACGAGCTGACCAAAGTGAAATACGTG
ACCGAGGGAATGAGAAAGCCCGCCTTCCTGAGCGGCGAGCAGAAAAAGGCCATCGTGGACCTGCTGTTCA
AGACCAACCGGAAAGTGACCGTGAAGCAGCTGAAAGAGGACTACTTCAAGAAAATCGAGTGCTTCGACTC
CGTGGAAATCTCCGGCGTGGAAGATCGGTTCAACGCCTCCCTGGGCACATACCACGATCTGCTGAAAATT
ATCAAGGACAAGGACTTCCTGGACAATGAGGAAAACGAGGACATTCTGGAAGATATCGTGCTGACCCTGA
CACTGTTTGAGGACAGAGAGATGATCGAGGAACGGCTGAAAACCTATGCCCACCTGTTCGACGACAAAGT
GATGAAGCAGCTGAAGCGGCGGAGATACACCGGCTGGGGCAGGCTGAGCCGGAAGCTGATCAACGGCATC
CGGGACAAGCAGTCCGGCAAGACAATCCTGGATTTCCTGAAGTCCGACGGCTTCGCCAACAGAAACTTCA
TGCAGCTGATCCACGACGACAGCCTGACCTTTAAAGAGGACATCCAGAAAGCCCAGGTGTCCGGCCAGGG
CGATAGCCTGCACGAGCACATTGCCAATCTGGCCGGCAGCCCCGCCATTAAGAAGGGCATCCTGCAGACA
GTGAAGGTGGTGGACGAGCTCGTGAAAGTGATGGGCCGGCACAAGCCCGAGAACATCGTGATCGAAATGG
CCAGAGAGAACCAGACCACCCAGAAGGGACAGAAGAACAGCCGCGAGAGAATGAAGCGGATCGAAGAGGG
CATCAAAGAGCTGGGCAGCCAGATCCTGAAAGAACACCCCGTGGAAAACACCCAGCTGCAGAACGAGAAG
CTGTACCTGTACTACCTGCAGAATGGGCGGGATATGTACGTGGACCAGGAACTGGACATCAACCGGCTGT
CCGACTACGATGTGGACGCTATCGTGCCTCAGAGCTTTCTGAAGGACGACTCCATCGACAACAAGGTGCT
GACCAGAAGCGACAAGAACCGGGGCAAGAGCGACAACGTGCCCTCCGAAGAGGTCGTGAAGAAGATGAAG
AACTACTGGCGGCAGCTGCTGAACGCCAAGCTGATTACCCAGAGAAAGTTCGACAATCTGACCAAGGCCG
AGAGAGGCGGCCTGAGCGAACTGGATAAGGCCGGCTTCATCAAGAGACAGCTGGTGGAAACCCGGCAGAT
CACAAAGCACGTGGCACAGATCCTGGACTCCCGGATGAACACTAAGTACGACGAGAATGACAAGCTGATC
CGGGAAGTGAAAGTGATCACCCTGAAGTCCAAGCTGGTGTCCGATTTCCGGAAGGATTTCCAGTTTTACA
AAGTGCGCGAGATCAACAACTACCACCACGCCCACGACGCCTACCTGAACGCCGTCGTGGGAACCGCCCT
GATCAAAAAGTACCCTAAGCTGGAAAGCGAGTTCGTGTACGGCGACTACAAGGTGTACGACGTGCGGAAG
ATGATCGCCAAGAGCGAGCAGGAAATCGGCAAGGCTACCGCCAAGTACTTCTTCTACAGCAACATCATGA
ACTTTTTCAAGACCGAGATTACCCTGGCCAACGGCGAGATCCGGAAGCGGCCTCTGATCGAGACAAACGG
CGAAACCGGGGAGATCGTGTGGGATAAGGGCCGGGATTTTGCCACCGTGCGGAAAGTGCTGAGCATGCCC
CAAGTGAATATCGTGAAAAAGACCGAGGTGCAGACAGGCGGCTTCAGCAAAGAGTCTATCCTGCCCAAGA
GGAACAGCGATAAGCTGATCGCCAGAAAGAAGGACTGGGACCCTAAGAAGTACGGCGGCTTCGACAGCCC
CACCGTGGCCTATTCTGTGCTGGTGGTGGCCAAAGTGGAAAAGGGCAAGTCCAAGAAACTGAAGAGTGTG
AAAGAGCTGCTGGGGATCACCATCATGGAAAGAAGCAGCTTCGAGAAGAATCCCATCGACTTTCTGGAAG
CCAAGGGCTACAAAGAAGTGAAAAAGGACCTGATCATCAAGCTGCCTAAGTACTCCCTGTTCGAGCTGGA
AAACGGCCGGAAGAGAATGCTGGCCTCTGCCGGCGAACTGCAGAAGGGAAACGAACTGGCCCTGCCCTCC
AAATATGTGAACTTCCTGTACCTGGCCAGCCACTATGAGAAGCTGAAGGGCTCCCCCGAGGATAATGAGC
AGAAACAGCTGTTTGTGGAACAGCACAAGCACTACCTGGACGAGATCATCGAGCAGATCAGCGAGTTCTC
CAAGAGAGTGATCCTGGCCGACGCTAATCTGGACAAAGTGCTGTCCGCCTACAACAAGCACCGGGATAAG
CCCATCAGAGAGCAGGCCGAGAATATCATCCACCTGTTTACCCTGACCAATCTGGGAGCCCCTGCCGCCT
TCAAGTACTTTGACACCACCATCGACCGGAAGAGGTACACCAGCACCAAAGAGGTGCTGGACGCCACCCT
GATCCACCAGAGCATCACCGGCCTGTACGAGACACGGATCGACCTGTCTCAGCTGGGAGGTGACTCCGGC
GGAAGCTCTGGTGGCAGCAAGCGGACCGCCGACGGCTCTGAATTCGAGAGCCCTAAGAAGAAAAGAAAGG
TGAGCGGAGGCTCTAGCGGCGGAAGCACCCTGAACATTGAAGACGAGTATAGACTGCATGAAACAAGCAA
GGAACCCGACGTGTCCCTGGGCTCCACCTGGCTGTCCGACTTTCCCCAGGCCTGGGCCGAGACAGGAGGA
ATGGGCCTGGCCGTGCGGCAGGCACCCCTGATCATCCCTCTGAAGGCCACCTCTACACCCGTGAGCATCA
AGCAGTACCCTATGTCTCAGGAGGCCAGACTGGGCATCAAGCCTCACATCCAGAGGCTGCTGGACCAGGG
CATCCTGGTGCCATGCCAGAGCCCCTGGAACACACCACTGCTGCCCGTGAAGAAGCCAGGCACCAATGAC
TATAGACCCGTGCAGGATCTGAGAGAGGTGAACAAGAGGGTGGAGGATATCCACCCCACCGTGCCCAACC
CTTACAATCTGCTGTCCGGCCTGCCCCCTTCTCACCAGTGGTATACAGTGCTGGACCTGAAGGATGCCTT
CTTTTGTCTGAGACTGCACCCTACCAGCCAGCCACTGTTCGCCTTTGAGTGGAGGGACCCTGAGATGGGC
ATCTCTGGCCAGCTGACCTGGACACGCCTGCCTCAGGGCTTCAAGAATAGCCCAACACTGTTTAACGAGG
CCCTGCACCGCGACCTGGCAGATTTCCGGATCCAGCACCCAGATCTGATCCTGCTGCAGTACGTGGACGA
TCTGCTGCTGGCCGCCACCAGCGAGCTGGATTGCCAGCAGGGAACACGCGCCCTGCTGCAGACCCTGGGA
AACCTGGGATATAGGGCATCCGCCAAGAAGGCCCAGATCTGTCAGAAGCAGGTGAAGTACCTGGGCTATC
TGCTGAAGGAGGGCCAGAGATGGCTGACAGAGGCCAGGAAGGAGACAGTGATGGGCCAGCCAACACCCAA
GACCCCAAGACAGCTGAGGGAGTTCCTGGGCAAAGCAGGATTTTGCAGGCTGTTCATCCCAGGATTCGCA
GAGATGGCAGCACCTCTGTACCCACTGACCAAGCCGGGCACCCTGTTTAATTGGGGCCCTGACCAGCAGA
AGGCCTATCAGGAGATCAAGCAGGCCCTGCTGACAGCACCAGCCCTGGGCCTGCCAGACCTGACCAAGCC
TTTCGAGCTGTTTGTGGATGAGAAGCAGGGCTACGCCAAGGGCGTGCTGACCCAGAAGCTGGGACCATGG
AGACGGCCCGTGGCCTATCTGTCCAAGAAGCTGGACCCAGTGGCAGCAGGATGGCCACCATGCCTGAGGA
TGGTGGCAGCAATCGCCGTGCTGACAAAGGATGCCGGCAAGCTGACCATGGGACAGCCACTGGTCATCCT
GGCACCACACGCAGTGGAGGCCCTGGTGAAGCAGCCTCCAGATCGCTGGCTGTCTAACGCCCGGATGACA
CACTACCAGGCCCTGCTGCTGGACACCGATCGCGTGCAGTTTGGCCCTGTGGTGGCCCTGAATCCAGCCA
CCCTGCTGCCTCTGCCAGAGGAGGGCCTGCAGCACAACTGTCTGGACATCCTGGCAGAGGCACACGGAAC
AAGGCCAGACCTGACCGATCAGCCCCTGCCTGACGCCGATCACACATGGTATACCGATGGAAGCTCCCTG
CTGCAGGAGGGCCAGAGGAAGGCAGGAGCAGCAGTGACCACAGAGACAGAAGTGATCTGGGCCAAGGCCC
TGCCAGCAGGCACATCCGCCCAGCGGGCCGAGCTGATCGCCCTGACCCAGGCCCTGAAGATGGCCGAGGG
CAAGAAGCTGAACGTGTACACAGACTCCAGATATGCCTTCGCCACCGCACACATCCACGGAGAGATCTAC
AGGCGCCGGGGCTGGCTGACCTCTGAGGGCAAGGAGATCAAGAACAAGGATGAGATCCTGGCCCTGCTGA
AGGCCCTGTTTCTGCCCAAGCGGCTGAGCATCATCCACTGTCCTGGACACCAGAAGGGACACTCCGCCGA
GGCAAGGGGCAATCGGATGGCCGACCAGGCCGCCAGAAAGGCTGCTATTACTGAAACTCCCGACACTTCC
ACTCTGCTGATTGAAAACTCCTCCCCTTCTGGCGGCTCAAAAAGAACCGCCGACGGCAGCGAATTCGAGT
CTCCCAAGAAGAAGAGGAAAGTCGGCTCTGGCCCTGCCGCTAAGAGAGTGAAGCTGGACGGATCCGGCGC
AACAAACTTCTCTCTGCTGAAACAAGCCGGAGATGTCGAAGAGAATCCTGGACCGATGGTGAGCAAGGGC
GAGGAGCTGTTCACCGGGGTGGTGCCCATCCTGGTCGAGCTGGACGGCGACGTAAACGGCCACAAGTTCA
GCGTGTCTGGCGAGGGCGAGGGCGATGCCACCTACGGCAAGCTGACCCTGAAGTTCATCTGCACCACCGG
CAAGCTGCCCGTGCCCTGGCCCACCCTCGTGACCACCCTGACCTACGGCGTGCAGTGCTTCAGCCGCTAC
CCCGACCACATGAAGCAGCACGACTTCTTCAAGTCCGCCATGCCCGAAGGCTACGTCCAGGAGCGCACCA
TCTTCTTCAAGGACGACGGCAACTACAAGACCCGCGCCGAGGTGAAGTTCGAGGGCGACACCCTGGTGAA
CCGCATCGAGCTGAAGGGCATCGACTTCAAGGAGGACGGCAACATCCTGGGGCACAAGCTGGAGTACAAC
TACAACAGCCACAACGTCTATATCATGGCCGACAAGCAGAAGAACGGCATCAAGGTGAACTTCAAGATCC
GCCACAACATCGAGGACGGCAGCGTGCAGCTCGCCGACCACTACCAGCAGAACACCCCCATCGGCGACGG
CCCCGTGCTGCTGCCCGACAACCACTACCTGAGCACCCAGTCCGCCCTGAGCAAAGACCCCAACGAGAAG
CGCGATCACATGGTCCTGCTGGAGTTCGTGACCGCCGCCGGGATCACTCTCGGCATGGACGAGCTGTACA
AGTCCAGCGGAGGCTCTGGTGGGTCTTCTGGGCTGAGGTCAAGAGAAGAAGAGGAGGAGACAGATTCCAG
GATGCCTCACCTGGACAGCCCGGGAAGTAGCCAGCCTCGACGTAGTTTCCTGTCCAGAGTGATCCGGGCT
GCTCTACCCCTGCAGCTGTTGCTTCTCTTACTACTTTTGCTGGCCTGTCTCCTCCCAGCATCAGAAGATG
ACTACAGCTGCACGCAAGCCAACAACTTTGCGCGGTCCTTCTATCCCATGCTGCGCTACACCAATGGCCC
TCCACCCACTTAATAGACGCGTTAAGTCGACAATCAACCTCTGGATTACAAAATTTGTGAAAGATTGACT
GGTATTCTTAACTATGTTGCTCCTTTTACGCTATGTGGATACGCTGCTTTAATGCCTTTGTATCATGCTA
TTGCTTCCCGTATGGCTTTCATTTTCTCCTCCTTGTATAAATCCTGGTTGCTGTCTCTTTATGAGGAGTT
GTGGCCCGTTGTCAGGCAACGTGGCGTGGTGTGCACTGTGTTTGCTGACGCAACCCCCACTGGTTGGGGC
ATTGCCACCACCTGTCAGCTCCTTTCCGGGACTTTCGCTTTCCCCCTCCCTATTGCCACGGCGGAACTCA
TCGCCGCCTGCCTTGCCCGCTGCTGGACAGGGGCTCGGCTGTTGGGCACTGACAATTCCGTGGTGTTGTC
GGGGAAATCATCGTCCTTTCCTTGGCTGCTCGCCTGTGTTGCCACCTGGATTCTGCGCGGGACGTCCTTC
TGCTACGTCCCTTCGGCCCTCAATCCAGCGGACCTTCCTTCCCGCGGCCTGCTGCCGGCTCTGCGGCCTC
TTCCGCGTCTTCGCCTTCGCCCTCAGACGAGTCGGATCTCCCTTTGGGCCGCCTCCCCGCGTCGACTTTA
AGACCAATGACTTACAAGGCAGCTGTAGATCTTAGCCACTTTTTAAAAGAAAAGGGGGGACTGGAAGGGC
TAATTCACTCCCAACGAAGACAAGATCTGCTTTTTGCTTGTACTGGGTCTCTCTGGTTAGACCAGATCTG
AGCCTGGGAGCTCTCTGGCTAACTAGGGAACCCACTGCTTAAGCCTCAATAAAGCTTGCCTTGAGTGCTT
CAAGTAGTGTGTGCCCGTCTGTTGTGTGACTCTGGTAACTAGAGATCCCTCAGACCCTTTTAGTCAGTGT
GGAAAATCTCTAGCAGGGCCCGTTTAAACCCGCTGATCAGCCTCGACTGTGCCTTCTAGTTGCCAGCCAT
CTGTTGTTTGCCCCTCCCCCGTGCCTTCCTTGACCCTGGAAGGTGCCACTCCCACTGTCCTTTCCTAATA
AAATGAGGAAATTGCATCGCATTGTCTGAGTAGGTGTCATTCTATTCTGGGGGGTGGGGTGGGGCAGGAC
AGCAAGGGGGAGGATTGGGAAGACAATAGCAGGCATGCTGGGGATGCGGTGGGCTCTATGGCTTCTGAGG
CGGAAAGAACCAGCTGGGGCTCTAGGGGGTATCCCC
[124 nt withheld, positions 12007-12130]
C
[91 nt withheld, positions 12132-12222]
A
[49 nt withheld, positions 12224-12272]
CCTTTGACGTTGGAGTCCACGTTCTTT
[37 nt withheld, positions 12300-12336]
ACCCTATCTCGGTCTATTCTTTTGATTTATAAGGGATTTTGCCGATTTCGGCCTATTGGTTAAAAAATGA
GCTGATTTAACAAAAATTTAACGCGAATTAATTCTGTGGAATGTGTGTCAGTTAGGGTGTGGAAAGTCCC
CAGGCTCCCCAGCAGGCAGAAGTATGCAAAGCATGCATCTCAATTAGTCAGCAACCAGGTGTGGAAAGTC
CCCAGGCTCCCCAGCAGGCAGAAGTATGCAAAGCATGCATCTCAATTAGTCAGCAACCATAGTCCCGCCC
CTAACTCCGCCCATCCCGCCCCTAACTCCGCCCAGTTCCGCCCATTCTCCGCCCCATGGCTGACTAATTT
TTTTTATTTATGCAGAGGCCGAGGCCGCCTCTGCCTCTGAGCTATTCCAGAAGTAGTGAGGAGGCTTTTT
TGGAGGCCTAGGCTTTTGCAAAAAGCTCCCGGGAGCTTGTATATCCATTTTCGGATCTGATCAGCACGTG
TTGACAATTAATCATCGGCATAGTATATCGGCATAGTATAATACGACAAGGTGAGGAACTAAACCATGGC
CAAGTTGACCAGTGCCGTTCCGGTGCTCACCGCGCGCGACGTCGCCGGAGCGGTCGAGTTCTGGACCGAC
CGGCTCGGGTTCTCCCGGGACTTCGTGGAGGACGACTTCGCCGGTGTGGTCCGGGACGACGTGACCCTGT
TCATCAGCGCGGTCCAGGACCAGGTGGTGCCGGACAACACCCTGGCCTGGGTGTGGGTGCGCGGCCTGGA
CGAGCTGTACGCCGAGTGGTCGGAGGTCGTGTCCACGAACTTCCGGGACGCCTCCGGGCCGGCCATGACC
GAGATCGGCGAGCAGCCGTGGGGGCGGGAGTTCGCCCTGCGCGACCCGGCCGGCAACTGCGTGCACTTCG
TGGCCGAGGAGCAGGACTGACACGTGCTACGAGATTTCGATTCCACCGCCGCCTTCTATGAAAGGTTGGG
CTTCGGAATCGTTTTCCGGGACGCCGGCTGGATGATCCTCCAGCGCGGGGATCTCATGCTGGAGTTCTTC
GCCCACCCCAACTTGTTTATTGCAGCTTATAATGGTTACAAATAAAGCAATAGCATCACAAATTTCACAA
ATAAAGCATTTTTTTCACTGCATTCTAGTTGTGGTTTGTCCAAACTCATCAATGTATCTTATCATGTCTG
TATACCGTCGACCTCTAGCTAGAGCTTGGCGTAATCATGGTCATAGCTGTTTCCTGTGTGAAATTGTTAT
CCGCTCACAATTCCACACAACATACGAGCCGGAAGCATAAAGTGTAAAGCCTGGGGTGCCTAATGAGTGA
GCTAACTCACATTAATTGCGTTGCGCTCACTGCCCGCTTTCCAGTCGGGAAACCTGTCGTGCCAGCTGCA
TTAATGAATCGGCCAACGCGCGGGGAGAGGCGGTTTGCGTATTGGGCGCTCTTCCGCTTCCTCGCTCACT
GACTCGCTGCGCTCGGTCGTTCGGCTGCGGCGAGCGGTATCAGCTCACTCAAAGGCGGTAATACGGTTAT
CCACAGAATCAGGGGATAACGCAGGAAAGAACATGTGAGCAAAAGGCCAGCAAAAGGCCAGGAACCGTAA
AAAGGCCGCGTTGCTGGCGTTTTTCCATAGGCTCCGCCCCCCTGACGAGCATCACAAAAATCGACGCTCA
AGTCAGAGGTGGCGAAACCCGACAGGACTATAAAGATACCAGGCGTTTCCCCCTGGAAGCTCCCTCGTGC
GCTCTCCTGTTCCGACCCTGCCGCTTACCGGATACCTGTCCGCCTTTCTCCCTTCGGGAAGCGTGGCGCT
TTCTCATAGCTCACGCTGTAGGTATCTCAGTTCGGTGTAGGTCGTTCGCTCCAAGCTGGGCTGTGTGCAC
GAACCCCCCGTTCAGCCCGACCGCTGCGCCTTATCCGGTAACTATCGTCTTGAGTCCAACCCGGTAAGAC
ACGACTTATCGCCACTGGCAGCAGCCACTGGTAACAGGATTAGCAGAGCGAGGTATGTAGGCGGTGCTAC
AGAGTTCTTGAAGTGGTGGCCTAACTACGGCTACACTAGAAGAACAGTATTTGGTATCTGCGCTCTGCTG
AAGCCAGTTACCTTCGGAAAAAGAGTTGGTAGCTCTTGATCCGGCAAACAAACCACCGCTACCAGCGGTG
GTTTTTTTGTTTGCAAGCAGCAGATTACGCGCAGAAAAAAAGGATCTCAAGAAGATCCTTTGATCTTTTC
TACGGGGTCTGACGCTCAGTGGAACGAAAACTCACGTTAAGGGATTTTGGTCATGAGATTATCAAAAAGG
ATCTTCACCTAGATCCTTTTAAATTAAAAATGAAGTTTTAAATCAATCTAAAGTATATATGAGTAAACTT
GGTCTGACAGTTACCAATGCTTAATCAGTGAGGCACCTATCTCAGCGATCTGTCTATTTCGTTCATCCAT
AGTTGCCTGACTCCCCGTCGTGTAGATAACTACGATACGGGAGGGCTTACCATCTGGCCCCAGTGCTGCA
ATGATACCGCGAGACCCACGCTCACCGGCTCCAGATTTATCAGCAATAAACCAGCCAGCCGGAAGGGCCG
AGCGCAGAAGTGGTCCTGCAACTTTATCCGCCTCCATCCAGTCTATTAATTGTTGCCGGGAAGCTAGAGT
AAGTAGTTCGCCAGTTAATAGTTTGCGCAACGTTGTTGCCATTGCTACAGGCATCGTGGTGTCACGCTCG
TCGTTTGGTATGGCTTCATTCAGCTCCGGTTCCCAACGATCAAGGCGAGTTACATGATCCCCCATGTTGT
GCAAAAAAGCGGTTAGCTCCTTCGGTCCTCCGATCGTTGTCAGAAGTAAGTTGGCCGCAGTGTTATCACT
CATGGTTATGGCAGCACTGCATAATTCTCTTACTGTCATGCCATCCGTAAGATGCTTTTCTGTGACTGGT
GAGTACTCAACCAAGTCATTCTGAGAATAGTGTATGCGGCGACCGAGTTGCTCTTGCCCGGCGTCAATAC
GGGATAATACCGCGCCACATAGCAGAACTTTAAAAGTGCTCATCATTGGAAAACGTTCTTCGGGGCGAAA
ACTCTCAAGGATCTTACCGCTGTTGAGATCCAGTTCGATGTAACCCACTCGTGCACCCAACTGATCTTCA
GCATCTTTTACTTTCACCAGCGTTTCTGGGTGAGCAAAAACAGGAAGGCAAAATGCCGCAAAAAAGGGAA
TAAGGGCGACACGGAAATGTTGAATACTCATACTCTTCCTTTTTCAATATTATTGAAGCATTTATCAGGG
TTATTGTCTCATGAGCGGATACATATTTGAATGTATTTAGAAAAATAAACAAATAGGGGTTCCGCGCACA
TTTCCCCGAAAAGTGCCACCTGACGTCGACGGATCGGGAGATCTCCCGATCCCCTATGGTGCACTCTCAG
TACAATCTGCTCTGATGCCGCATAGTTAAGCCAGTATCTGCTCCCTGCTTGTGTGTTGGAGGTCGCTGAG
TAGTGCGCGAGCAAAATTTAAGCTACAACAAGGCAAGGCTTGACCGACAATTGCATGAAGAATCTGCTTA
GGGTTAGGCGTTTTGCGCTGCTTCGCGATGTACGGGCCAGATATACGCGTT
